>Addgene plasmid #171187 | pLI_BFP_C-tag TNF | addgene full sequence | sequence record 337809 | Addgene NGS Result
TTTTAAAAGAAAAGGGGGGATTGGGGGGTACAGTGCAGGGGAAAGAATAGTAGACATAATAGCAACAGAC
ATACAAACTAAAGAATTACAAAAACAAATTACAAAAATTCAAAATTTTCGGGTTTATTACAGGGACAGCA
GAGATCCACTTTGGCCGCGAATCGATATGTCGAGTTTACTCCCTATCAGTGATAGAGAACGTATGTCGAG
TTTACTCCCTATCAGTGATAGAGAACGATGTCGAGTTTACTCCCTATCAGTGATAGAGAACGTATGTCGA
GTTTACTCCCTATCAGTGATAGAGAACGTATGTCGAGTTTACTCCCTATCAGTGATAGAGAACGTATGTC
GAGTTTATCCCTATCAGTGATAGAGAACGTATGTCGAGTTTACTCCCTATCAGTGATAGAGAACGTATGT
CGAGGTAGGCGTGTACGGTGGGAGGCCTATATAAGCAGAGCTCGTTTAGTGAACCGTCAGATCGCCTGGA
GAATTGGCTAGCATGAGCACTGAAAGCATGATCCGGGACGTGGAGCTGGCCGAGGAGGCGCTCCCCAAGA
AGACAGGGGGGCCCCAGGGCTCCAGGCGGTGCTTGTTCCTCAGCCTCTTCTCCTTCCTGATCGTGGCAGG
CGCCACCACGCTCTTCTGCCTGCTGCACTTTGGAGTGATCGGCCCCCAGAGGGAAGAGTTCCCCAGGGAC
CTCTCTCTAATCAGCCCTGAGCCGGAAGCTGTCAGATCATCTTCTCGAACCCCG
[447 nt withheld, positions 755-1201]
TGAGGATCCGGGGTTGGGGTTGCGCCTTTTCCAAGGCAGCCCTGGGTTTGCGCAGGGACGCGGCTGCTCT
GGGCGTGGTTCCGGGAAACGCAGCGGCGCCGACCCTGGGTCTCGCACATTCTTCACGTCCGTTCGCAGCG
TCACCCGGATCTTCGCCGCTACCCTTGTGGGCCCCCCGGCGACGCTTCCTGCTCCGCCCCTAAGTCGGGA
AGGTTCCTTGCGGTTCGCGGCGTGCCGGACGTGACAAACGGAAGCCGCACGTCTCACTAGTACCCTCGCA
GACGGACAGCGCCAGGGAGCAATGGCAGCGCGCCGACCGCGATGGGCTGTGGCCAATAGCGGCTGCTCAG
CAGGGCGCGCCGAGAGCAGCGGCCGGGAAGGGGCGGTGCGGGAGGCGGGGTGTGGGGCGGTAGTGTGGGC
CCTGTTCCTGCCCGCGCGGTGTTCCGCATTCTGCAAGCCTCCGGAGCGCACGTCGGCAGTCGGCTCCCTC
GTTGACCGAATCACCGACCTCTCTCCCCAGCAATTCACCATGAGCGAGCTGATTAAGGAGAACATGCACA
TGAAGCTGTACATGGAGGGCACCGTGGACAACCATCACTTCAAGTGCACATCCGAGGGCGAAGGCAAGCC
CTACGAGGGCACCCAGACCATGAGAATCAAGGTGGTCGAGGGCGGCCCTCTCCCCTTCGCCTTCGACATC
CTGGCTACTAGCTTCCTCTACGGCAGCAAGACCTTCATCAACCACACCCAGGGCATCCCCGACTTCTTCA
AGCAGTCCTTCCCTGAGGGCTTCACATGGGAGAGAGTCACCACATACGAAGACGGGGGCGTGCTGACCGC
TACCCAGGACACCAGCCTCCAGGACGGCTGCCTCATCTACAACGTCAAGATCAGAGGGGTGAACTTCACA
TCCAACGGCCCTGTGATGCAGAAGAAAACACTCGGCTGGGAGGCCTTCACCGAGACGCTGTACCCCGCTG
ACGGCGGCCTGGAAGGCAGAAACGACATGGCCCTGAAGCTCGTGGGCGGGAGCCATCTGATCGCAAACAT
CAAGACCACATATAGATCCAAGAAACCCGCTAAGAACCTCAAGATGCCTGGCGTCTACTATGTGGACTAC
AGACTGGAAAGAATCAAGGAGGCCAACAACGAGACCTACGTCGAGCAGCACGAGGTGGCAGTGGCCAGAT
ACTGCGACCTCCCTAGCAAACTGGGGCACAAACTTAATGAAGGTAGAGGTTCTCTCCTCACTTGTGGTGA
TGTTGAAGAAAACCCTGGTCCAATGTCTAGACTGGACAAGAGCAAAGTCATAAACGGAGCTCTGGAATTA
CTCAATGGTGTCGGTATCGAAGGCCTGACGACAAGGAAACTCGCTCAAAAGCTGGGAGTTGAGCAGCCTA
CCCTGTACTGGCACGTGAAGAACAAGCGGGCCCTGCTCGATGCCCTGCCAATCGAGATGCTGGACAGGCA
TCATACCCACTTCTGCCCCCTGGAAGGCGAGTCATGGCAAGACTTTCTGCGGAACAACGCCAAGTCATAC
CGCTGTGCTCTCCTCTCACATCGCGACGGGGCTAAAGTGCATCTCGGCACCCGCCCAACAGAGAAACAGT
ACGAAACCCTGGAAAATCAGCTCGCGTTCCTGTGTCAGCAAGGCTTCTCCCTGGAGAACGCACTGTACGC
TCTGTCCGCCGTGGGCCACTTTACACTGGGCTGCGTATTGGAGGAACAGGAGCATCAAGTAGCAAAAGAG
GAAAGAGAGACACCTACCACCGATTCTATGCCCCCACTTCTGAGACAAGCAATTGAGCTGTTCGACCGGC
AGGGAGCCGAACCTGCCTTCCTTTTCGGCCTGGAACTAATCATATGTGGCCTGGAGAAACAGCTAAAGTG
CGAAAGCGGCGGGCCGACCGACGCCCTTGACGATTTTGACTTAGACATGCTCCCAGCCGATGCCCTTGAC
GACTTTGACCTTGATATGCTGCCTGCTGACGCTCTTGACGATTTTGACCTTGACATGCTCCCCGGGTAAC
TAAGTAAGGATCGATCCAAGATATCGTATTCTTAACTATGTTGCTCCTTTTACGCTATGTGGATACGCTG
CTTTAATGCCTTTGTATCATGCTATTGCTTCCCGTATGGCTTTCATTTTCTCCTCCTTGTATAAATCCTG
GTTGCTGTCTCTTTATGAGGAGTTGTGGCCCGTTGTCAGGCAACGTGGCGTGGTGTGCACTGTGTTTGCT
GACGCAACCCCCACTGGTTGGGGCATTGCCACCACCTGTCAGCTCCTTTCCGGGACTTTCGCTTTCCCCC
TCCCTATTGCCACGGCGGAACTCATCGCCGCCTGCCTTGCCCGCTGCTGGACAGGGGCTCGGCTGTTGGG
CACTGACAATTCCGTGGTGTTGTCGGGGAAGCTGACGTCCTTTCCATGGCTGCTCGCCTGTGTTGCCACC
TGGATTCTGCGCGGGACGTCCTTCTGCTACGTCCCTTCGGCCCTCAATCCAGCGGACCTTCCTTCCCGCG
GCCTGCTGCCGGCTCTGCGGCCTCTTCCGCGTCTTCGCCTTCGCCCTCAGACGAGTCGGATCTCCCTTTG
GGCCGCCTCCCCGCCTGTTTCGCCTCGGCGTCCGGACTAGAGGTACCTTTAAGACCAATGACTTACAAGG
CAGCTGTAGATCTTAGCCACTTTTTAAAAGAAAAGGGGGGACTGGAAGGGCTAATTCACTCCCAACGAAG
ACAAGATCTGCTTTTTGCTTGTACTGGGTCTCTCTGGTTAGACCAGATCTGAGCCTGGGAGCTCTCTGGC
TAACTAGGGAACCCACTGCTTAAGCCTCAATAAAGCTTGCCTTGAGTGCTTCAAGTAGTGTGTGCCCGTC
TGTTGTGTGACTCTGGTAACTAGAGATCCCTCAGACCCTTTTAGTCAGTGTGGAAAATCTCTAGCAGTAG
TAGTTCATGTCATCTTATTATTCAGTATTTATAACTTGCAAAGAAATGAATATCAGAGAGTGAGAGGAAC
TTGTTTATTGCAGCTTATAATGGTTACAAATAAAGCAATAGCATCACAAATTTCACAAATAAAGCATTTT
TTTCACTGCATTCTAGTTGTGGTTTGTCCAAACTCATCAATGTATCTTATCATGTCTGGCTCTAGCTATC
CCGCCCCTAACTCCGCCCATCCCGCCCCTAACTCCGCCCAGTTCCGCCCATTCTCCGCCCCATGGCTGAC
TAATTTTTTTTATTTATGCAGAGGCCGAGGCCGCCTCGGCCTCTGAGCTATTCCAGAAGTAGTGAGGAGG
CTTTTTTGGAGGCCTTTCAAATATGTATCCGCTCATGAGACAATAACCCTGATAAATGCTTCAATAATAT
TGAAAAAGGAAGAGTATGAGTATTCAACATTTCCGTGTCGCCCTTATTCCCTTTTTTGCGGCATTTTGCC
TTCCTGTTTTTGCTCACCCAGAAACGCTGGTGAAAGTAAAAGATGCTGAAGATCAGTTGGGTGCACGAGT
GGGTTACATCGAACTGGATCTCAACAGCGGTAAGATCCTTGAGAGTTTTCGCCCCGAAGAACGTTTTCCA
ATGATGAGCACTTTTAAAGTTCTGCTATGTGGCGCGGTATTATCCCGTATTGACGCCGGGCAAGAGCAAC
TCGGTCGCCGCATACACTATTCTCAGAATGACTTGGTTGAGTACTCACCAGTCACAGAAAAGCATCTTAC
GGATGGCATGACAGTAAGAGAATTATGCAGTGCTGCCATAACCATGAGTGATAACACTGCGGCCAACTTA
CTTCTGACAACGATCGGAGGACCGAAGGAGCTAACCGCTTTTTTGCACAACATGGGGGATCATGTAACTC
GCCTTGATCGTTGGGAACCGGAGCTGAATGAAGCCATACCAAACGACGAGCGTGACACCACGATGCCTGT
AGCAATGGCAACAACGTTGCGCAAACTATTAACTGGCGAACTACTTACTCTAGCTTCCCGGCAACAATTA
ATAGACTGGATGGAGGCGGATAAAGTTGCAGGACCACTTCTGCGCTCGGCCCTTCCGGCTGGCTGGTTTA
TTGCTGATAAATCTGGAGCCGGTGAGCGTGGGTCTCGCGGTATCATTGCAGCACTGGGGCCAGATGGTAA
GCCCTCCCGTATCGTAGTTATCTACACGACGGGGAGTCAGGCAACTATGGATGAACGAAATAGACAGATC
GCTGAGATAGGTGCCTCACTGATTAAGCATTGGTAACTGTCAGACCAAGTTTACTCATATATACTTTAGA
TTGATTTAAAACTTCATTTTTAATTTAAAAGGATCTAGGTGAAGATCCTTTTTGATAATCTCATGACCAA
AATCCCTTAACGTGAGTTTTCGTTCCACTGAGCGTCAGACCCCGTAGAAAAGATCAAAGGATCTTCTTGA
GATCCTTTTTTTCTGCGCGTAATCTGCTGCTTGCAAACAAAAAAACCACCGCTACCAGCGGTGGTTTGTT
TGCCGGATCAAGAGCTACCAACTCTTTTTCCGAAGGTAACTGGCTTCAGCAGAGCGCAGATACCAAATAC
TGTTCTTCTAGTGTAGCCGTAGTTAGGCCACCACTTCAAGAACTCTGTAGCACCGCCTACATACCTCGCT
CTGCTAATCCTGTTACCAGTGGCTGCTGCCAGTGGCGATAAGTCGTGTCTTACCGGGTTGGACTCAAGAC
GATAGTTACCGGATAAGGCGCAGCGGTCGGGCTGAACGGGGGGTTCGTGCACACAGCCCAGCTTGGAGCG
AACGACCTACACCGAACTGAGATACCTACAGCGTGAGCTATGAGAAAGCGCCACGCTTCCCGAAGGGAGA
AAGGCGGACAGGTATCCGGTAAGCGGCAGGGTCGGAACAGGAGAGCGCACGAGGGAGCTTCCAGGGGGAA
ACGCCTGGTATCTTTATAGTCCTGTCGGGTTTCGCCACCTCTGACTTGAGCGTCGATTTTTGTGATGCTC
GTCAGGGGGGCGGAGCCTATGGAAAAACGCCAGCAACGCGGCCTTTTTACGGTTCCTGGCCTTTTGCTGG
CCTTTTGCTCACATGTTCTTTCCTGCGTTATCCCCTGATTCTGTGGATAACCGTATTACCGCCTTTGAGT
GAGCTGATACCGCTCGCCGCAGCCGAACGACCGAGCGCAGCGAGTCAGTGAGCGAGGAAGCGGAAGAGCG
CCCAATACGCAAACCGCCTCTCCCCGCGCGTTGGCCGATTCATTAATGCAGCTGGCACGACAGGTTTCCC
GACTGGAAAGCGGGCAGTGAGCGCAACGCAATTAATGTGAGTTAGCTCACTCATTAGGCACCCCAGGCTT
TACACTTTATGCTTCCGGCTCGTATGTTGTGTGGAATTGTGAGCGGATAACAATTTCACACAGGAAACAG
CTATGACCATGATTACGCCAAGCGCGCAATTAACCCTCACTAAAGGGAACAAAAGCTGGAGCTGCAAGCT
TAATGTAGTCTTATGCAATACTCTTGTAGTCTTGCAACATGGTAACGATGAGTTAGCAACATGCCTTACA
AGGAGAGAAAAAGCACCGTGCATGCCGATTGGTGGAAGTAAGGTGGTACGATCGTGCCTTATTAGGAAGG
CAACAGACGGGTCTGACATGGATTGGACGAACCACTGAATTGCCGCATTGCAGAGATATTGTATTTAAGT
GCCTAGCTCGATACATAAACGGGTCTCTCTGGTTAGACCAGATCTGAGCCTGGGAGCTCTCTGGCTAACT
AGGGAACCCACTGCTTAAGCCTCAATAAAGCTTGCCTTGAGTGCTTCAAGTAGTGTGTGCCCGTCTGTTG
TGTGACTCTGGTAACTAGAGATCCCTCAGACCCTTTTAGTCAGTGTGGAAAATCTCTAGCAGTGGCGCCC
GAACAGGGACTTGAAAGCGAAAGGGAAACCAGAGGAGCTCTCTCGACGCAGGACTCGGCTTGCTGAAGCG
CGCACGGCAAGAGGCGAGGGGCGGCGACTGGTGAGTACGCCAAAAATTTTGACTAGCGGAGGCTAGAAGG
AGAGAGATGGGTGCGAGAGCGTCAGTATTAAGCGGGGGAGAATTAGATCGCGATGGGAAAAAATTCGGTT
AAGGCCAGGGGGAAAGAAAAAATATAAATTAAAACATATAGTATGGGCAAGCAGGGAGCTAGAACGATTC
GCAGTTAATCCTGGCCTGTTAGAAACATCAGAAGGCTGTAGACAAATACTGGGACAGCTACAACCATCCC
TTCAGACAGGATCAGAAGAACTTAGATCATTATATAATACAGTAGCAACCCTCTATTGTGTGCATCAAAG
GATAGAGATAAAAGACACCAAGGAAGCTTTAGACAAGATAGAGGAAGAGCAAAACAAAAGTAAGACCACC
GCACAGCAAGCGGCCGCTGATCTTCAGACCTGGAGGAGGAGATATGAGGGACAATTGGAGAAGTGAATTA
TATAAATATAAAGTAGTAAAAATTGAACCATTAGGAGTAGCACCCACCAAGGCAAAGAGAAGAGTGGTGC
AGAGAGAAAAAAGAGCAGTGGGAATAGGAGCTTTGTTCCTTGGGTTCTTGGGAGCAGCAGGAAGCACTAT
GGGCGCAGCGTCAATGACGCTGACGGTACAGGCCAGACAATTATTGTCTGGTATAGTGCAGCAGCAGAAC
AATTTGCTGAGGGCTATTGAGGCGCAACAGCATCTGTTGCAACTCACAGTCTGGGGCATCAAGCAGCTCC
AGGCAAGAATCCTGGCTGTGGAAAGATACCTAAAGGATCAACAGCTCCTGGGGATTTGGGGTTGCTCTGG
AAAACTCATTTGCACCACTGCTGTGCCTTGGAATGCTAGTTGGAGTAATAAATCTCTGGAACAGATTTGG
AATCACACGACCTGGATGGAGTGGGACAGAGAAATTAACAATTACACAAGCTTAATACACTCCTTAATTG
AAGAATCGCAAAACCAGCAAGAAAAGAATGAACAAGAATTATTGGAATTAGATAAATGGGCAAGTTTGTG
GAATTGGTTTAACATAACAAATTGGCTGTGGTATATAAAATTATTCATAATGATAGTAGGAGGCTTGGTA
GGTTTAAGAATAGTTTTTGCTGTACTTTCTATAGTGAATAGAGTTAGGCAGGGATATTCACCATTATCGT
TTCAGACCCACCTCCCAACCCCGAGGGGACAATTCTCGACCTCGAGACAAATGGCAGTATTCATCCACAA
Features (pLannotate 1.2.2; 26 found; start..end, strand, type, name):
      1..118     +  misc_feature   cPPT/CTS: central polypurine tract and central termination sequence of HIV-1
    172..486     +  promoter       tight TRE promoter: Tet-responsive promoter PTight, consisting of seven tet operator sequences followed by the minimal CMV promoter
    503..1201    +  CDS            TNF (sequence partly withheld): TNFA_HUMAN - Also known as TNFA, TNFSF2. Experimental evidence at protein level: Swiss-Prot protein existence level 1. The TNF intracellular domain (ICD) form induces IL12 production in dendritic cells. From Homo sapiens (Human).
   1211..1721    +  promoter       hPGK promoter: human phosphoglycerate kinase 1 promoter
   1731..2429    +  CDS            TagBFP: TagBFP is a basic (constitutively fluorescent) blue fluorescent protein published in 2008, derived from Entacmaea quadricolor. It is reported to be a very rapidly-maturing monomer with very low acid sensitivity.
   2484..3181    +  CDS            rtTA3 (fragment): reverse tetracycline transactivator 3 activates expression from Tet-responsive promoters in the presence of doxycycline
   3111..3221    +  CDS            VP48: 3 tandem repeats of the minimal activation domain of herpes simplex virus VP16 (Cheng et al., 2013)
   3257..3805    +  misc_feature   WPRE (fragment): woodchuck hepatitis virus posttranscriptional regulatory element
   3831..3902    +  CDS            nef (fragment): NEF_HV1Z2 - Experimental evidence at protein level: Swiss-Prot protein existence level 1. Extracellular Nef protein targets CD4(+) T-lymphocytes for apoptosis by interacting with CXCR4 surface receptors. From Human immunodeficiency virus type 1 group M subtype D (isolate Z2/CDC-Z34) (HIV-1).
   3904..4137    +  LTR            3' LTR (ΔU3): self-inactivating 3' long terminal repeat (LTR) from HIV-1
   4209..4330    +  polyA_signal   SV40 poly(A) signal: SV40 polyadenylation signal
   4370..4505    +  rep_origin     SV40 ori: SV40 origin of replication
   4513..4576    +  promoter       AmpR promoter: bla
   4577..5437    +  CDS            AmpR: β-lactamase; bla; confers resistance to ampicillin, carbenicillin, and related antibiotics
   5608..6196    +  rep_origin     ori: high-copy-number ColE1/pMB1/pBR322/pUC origin of replication
   6379..6471    +  CDS            lacI (fragment): lac repressor; lacI; The lac repressor binds to the lac operator to inhibit transcription in E. coli. This inhibition can be relieved by adding lactose or isopropyl-β-D-thiogalactopyranoside (IPTG).
   6484..6505    +  protein_bind   CAP binding site: CAP binding activates transcription in the presence of cAMP. E. coli catabolite activator protein
   6520..6550    +  promoter       lac promoter: promoter for the E. coli lac operon
   6558..6574    +  protein_bind   lac operator: The lac repressor binds to the lac operator to inhibit transcription in E. coli. This inhibition can be relieved by adding lactose or isopropyl-β-D-thiogalactopyranoside (IPTG). lac repressor encoded by lacI
   6619..6637    +  promoter       T3 promoter: promoter for bacteriophage T3 RNA polymerase
   6665..6891    +  promoter       RSV promoter: Rous sarcoma virus enhancer/promoter
   6892..7072    +  LTR            5' LTR (truncated): truncated 5' long terminal repeat (LTR) from HIV-1
   7119..7244    +  misc_feature   HIV-1 Ψ: packaging signal of human immunodeficiency virus type 1
   7228..7591    +  CDS            HIV-1 gag (fragment): gag protein from human immunodeficiency virus 1; gag
   7737..7970    +  misc_feature   RRE: The Rev response element (RRE) of HIV-1 allows for Rev-dependent mRNA export from the nucleus to the cytoplasm.
   8347..8371    +  CDS            Rev (fragment): human immunodeficiency virus 1 (HIV-1) Rev protein; rev; enhances nuclear export of unspliced and incompletely spliced viral mRNAs
