[The description below was written by a language model from this plasmid's Addgene catalogue record and pLannotate feature annotations shown in this document.]
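Description:
pLI_BFP_C-tag TNF is a third-generation-style, self-inactivating lentiviral vector for doxycycline-inducible expression of a modified human TNF in mammalian cells. It is built on the pLIX_403 backbone, in which the puromycin resistance gene has been replaced by a blue fluorescent protein, so transduced cells are identified or sorted by fluorescence rather than drug selection. In bacteria the 8.4 kb plasmid is maintained through a high-copy ColE1/pUC-type origin and the ampicillin resistance gene. The viral portion comprises an RSV promoter driving a truncated HIV-1 5' LTR, the Ψ packaging signal with a gag fragment, the RRE for Rev-dependent export of the genomic RNA, the cPPT/CTS, a WPRE to enhance transcript expression, and a ΔU3 3' LTR. An SV40 poly(A) signal and SV40 origin lie just outside the 3' LTR.

The payload is an all-in-one Tet-On arrangement. A tight TRE promoter (seven tet operators upstream of a minimal CMV promoter) drives the roughly 700 bp TNF coding sequence, cloned between NheI and BamHI sites. In this variant, residues 73–76 of TNF, the ADAM protease cleavage site, were exchanged for an internal C-tag sequence. Downstream, a constitutive human PGK promoter drives TagBFP followed by an rtTA3-type reverse tetracycline transactivator, which activates the TRE promoter when doxycycline is present. The feature table leaves a short unannotated gap between these two coding sequences, and the record does not state how they are linked. According to the record, the construct provides inducible expression of C-tag TNF and belongs to a reporter system for studying TNF shedding from the cell surface.
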