Addgene plasmid #171187: pLI_BFP_C-tag TNF
Purpose: inducible expression of C-tag TNF
Depositing lab: Veit Hornung. Depositing organization: Ludwig-Maximilians-Universitaet Muenchen (LMU). Publication: C-tag TNF: a reporter system to study TNF shedding. Pinci F, Gaidt MM, Jung C, Kuut G, Jackson MA, Bauernfried S, Hornung V. J Biol Chem. 2020 Dec 25;295(52):18065-18075. doi: 10.1074/jbc.RA120.015248. Epub 2020 Oct 20. PubMed 33082141.
Backbone
  Vector backbone: pLIX_403
  Backbone manufacturer: David Root
  Backbone size w/o insert (bp): 7709
  Total vector size (bp): 8411
  Modifications to backbone: Puromycin resistance gene was substituted with BFP
  Vector type: Mammalian Expression, Lentiviral
  Selectable markers: BFP
Growth in bacteria
  Bacterial resistance: Ampicillin, 100 μg/mL
  Growth temperature: 30°C
  Growth strain: NEB Stable
  Copy number: High Copy
Gene/Insert
  Gene/Insert name: C-tag TNF
  Species: H. sapiens (human)
  Insert size (bp): 702
  Mutation: ADAM cleavage site of TNF (AA73-76) was exchanged for the C-tag sequence
  GenBank ID: NM_000594.4
  Promoter: tight TRE promoter
  Tag / fusion protein: C-tag (internal)
  Entrez Gene: TNF (a.k.a. DIF, IMD127, TNF-alpha, TNFA, TNFSF2, TNLG1F)
  Cloning method: Restriction Enzyme; 5′ cloning site NheI (not destroyed); 3′ cloning site BamHI (not destroyed)
  Sequencing primers: 5′ GTATGTCGAGGTAGGCGTGTACG; 3′ CTGCGTTTCCCGGAACCA
Terms and licenses: Academic/Nonprofit Terms; Industry Terms: Not Available to Industry
How to cite: pLI_BFP_C-tag TNF was a gift from Veit Hornung (Addgene plasmid # 171187 ; http://n2t.net/addgene:171187 ; RRID:Addgene_171187)
